Addgene plasmid #174607: pMP71-mGFP-LLO-hPMEL
Purpose: expresses palmitoylated GFP with a C terminal fusion of the LLO190 epitope and the human hPMEL epitope
Depositing lab: Stanley Riddell. Depositing organization: Fred Hutchinson Cancer Center. Publication: A therapeutic cancer vaccine delivers antigens and adjuvants to lymphoid tissues using genetically modified T cells. Veatch JR, Singhi N, Srivastava S, Szeto JL, Jesernig B, Stull SM, Fitzgibbon M, Sarvothama M, Yechan-Gunja S, James SE, Riddell SR. J Clin Invest. 2021 Aug 16;131(16):e144195. doi: 10.1172/JCI144195. PubMed 34396986.
Backbone
  Vector backbone: mp71
  Vector type: Mammalian Expression
Growth in bacteria
  Bacterial resistance: Ampicillin, 100 μg/mL
  Growth temperature: 37°C
  Growth strain: DH5alpha
  Copy number: Unknown
Gene/Insert
  Gene/Insert name: expresses palmitoylated GFP w/C-term fusion of the LLO190 epitope and human hPMEL epitope
Terms and licenses: Academic/Nonprofit Terms; Industry Terms: Not Available to Industry
How to cite: pMP71-mGFP-LLO-hPMEL was a gift from Stanley Riddell (Addgene plasmid # 174607 ; http://n2t.net/addgene:174607 ; RRID:Addgene_174607)
