[The description below was written by a language model from this plasmid's Addgene catalogue record and pLannotate feature annotations shown in this document.]
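Description:
pMP71-mGFP-LLO-hPMEL is a 6,361 nt gammaretroviral transfer plasmid built on the mp71 backbone and catalogued as a mammalian expression vector. In bacteria it is maintained through a high-copy ColE1/pUC-type origin and selected with ampicillin via the AmpR (β-lactamase) gene and its own promoter. Short remnants of lac, rop, bom and lacZα sequences are cloning-vector leftovers with no evident role.

The expression unit is flanked by long terminal repeats annotated as murine leukemia virus type. No separate internal promoter is annotated, so transcription is presumably driven by the 5' LTR. Downstream of that LTR lie the gammaretrovirus core encapsidation signal, which allows the transcript to be packaged into virions when viral proteins are supplied in trans, a gag-region fragment, and a short pol fragment carrying a splice acceptor.

The open reading frame begins with a small N-terminal fragment of rat Gap43, which supplies the palmitoylation motif that anchors the protein to membranes. This is fused to EGFP, followed by a fragment of Listeria listeriolysin O (hly) carrying the LLO190 epitope. The record states that a human PMEL epitope is also fused at the C terminus, but the automated annotation does not mark it as a separate feature.

After the coding region come the WPRE, which enhances transcript stability and expression (the adjacent woodchuck hepatitis S and X "fragments" most likely reflect this same woodchuck-derived segment), and a β-globin poly(A) fragment ahead of the 3' LTR.

The construct provides a fluorescent, membrane-tethered model antigen. The associated work concerns a cancer vaccine approach in which genetically modified T cells deliver antigens to lymphoid tissues.
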