Features (pLannotate 1.2.2; 23 found; start..end, strand, type, name):
    323..424     +  ncRNA          Gammaretro CES: Accession: RF00374 - Gammaretrovirus core encapsidation signal
    464..667     +  CDS            GGAG_MLVAV (fragment): Experimental evidence at protein level: Swiss-Prot protein existence level 1. Plays a role in viral particle release. Presumably acts by facilitating the fission of the virion bud at the cell surface (PubMed:17267509, PubMed:22828015). May prevent the antiviral activity of murine APOBEC3 (PubMed:25505062, PubMed:23671100, PubMed:20702647). From AKV murine leukemia virus (AKR (endogenous) murine leukemia virus).
    693..718     +  misc_feature   pol region (fragment): Moloney murine leukemia virus (MMLV) pol region containing the splice acceptor site
    726..785     +  CDS            Gap43 (fragment): NEUM_RAT - Experimental evidence at protein level: Swiss-Prot protein existence level 1. This protein is associated with nerve growth. It is a major component of the motile 'growth cones' that form the tips of elongating axons. Plays a role in axonal and dendritic filopodia induction (By similarity). From Rattus norvegicus (Rat).
    786..1484    +  CDS            EGFP: EGFP is a basic (constitutively fluorescent) green fluorescent protein published in 1996, derived from Aequorea victoria. It is reported to be a rapidly-maturing weak dimer with moderate acid sensitivity.
   1497..1601    +  CDS            hly (fragment): TACY_LISMO - Also known as hlyA, lisA. Experimental evidence at protein level: Swiss-Prot protein existence level 1. A cholesterol-dependent pore-forming toxin, which is a major virulence factor required for the escape of bacteria from phagosomal vacuoles and entry into the host cytosol. After binding to target membranes, the protein undergoes a major conformation change, leading to its insertion in the host membrane and formation of an oligomeric pore complex. Listeriolysin O activates mitogen-activated protein (MAP) kinase activity in host cells, most likely as a result of the permeabilizati
   1642..1701    +  CDS            S (fragment): HBSAG_WHV6 - Experimental evidence at transcript level: Swiss-Prot protein existence level 2. The middle envelope protein plays an important role in the budding of the virion. It is involved in the induction of budding in a nucleocapsid independent way. In this process the majority of envelope proteins bud to form subviral lipoprotein particles of 22 nm of diameter that do not contain a nucleocapsid (By similarity). From Woodchuck hepatitis B virus (isolate w64/pWS23) (WHV).
   1833..2236    +  misc_feature   WPRE: woodchuck hepatitis virus posttranscriptional regulatory element
   2243..2539    +  CDS            X (fragment): X_WHV1 - Experimental evidence at protein level: Swiss-Prot protein existence level 1. Multifunctional protein that plays a role in silencing host antiviral defenses and promoting viral transcription. Does not seem to be essential for HBV infection. May be directly involved in development of cirrhosis and liver cancer (hepatocellular carcinoma). Most of cytosolic activities involve modulation of cytosolic calcium. The effect on apoptosis is controversial depending on the cell types in which the studies have been conducted. May induce apoptosis by localizing in mitochondria and causing loss of
   2568..2675    +  polyA_signal   β-globin poly(A) (fragment): human β-globin polyadenylation signal
   2742..3332    +  LTR            LTR: long terminal repeat from Moloney murine leukemia virus
   3381..3397    -  protein_bind   lac operator: The lac repressor binds to the lac operator to inhibit transcription in E. coli. This inhibition can be relieved by adding lactose or isopropyl-β-D-thiogalactopyranoside (IPTG). lac repressor encoded by lacI
   3405..3435    -  promoter       lac promoter: promoter for the E. coli lac operon
   3450..3471    -  protein_bind   CAP binding site: CAP binding activates transcription in the presence of cAMP. E. coli catabolite activator protein
   3484..3576    -  CDS            lacI (fragment): lac repressor; lacI; The lac repressor binds to the lac operator to inhibit transcription in E. coli. This inhibition can be relieved by adding lactose or isopropyl-β-D-thiogalactopyranoside (IPTG).
   3759..4347    -  rep_origin     ori: high-copy-number ColE1/pMB1/pBR322/pUC origin of replication
   4518..5378    -  CDS            AmpR: β-lactamase; bla; confers resistance to ampicillin, carbenicillin, and related antibiotics
   5379..5483    -  promoter       AmpR promoter: bla
   5578..5613    +  CDS            rop (fragment): Rop protein, which maintains plasmids at low copy number; rop
   5715..5814    +  misc_feature   bom (fragment): basis of mobility region from pBR322
   5820..5977    -  CDS            lacZα (fragment): LacZα fragment of β-galactosidase; lacZ fragment
   5985..6066    +  LTR            3' LTR (ΔU3) (fragment): self-inactivating 3' long terminal repeat (LTR) from Moloney murine leukemia virus
   6076..161     +  LTR            LTR (across the origin): long terminal repeat from Moloney murine leukemia virus
>Addgene plasmid #174607 | pMP71-mGFP-LLO-hPMEL | addgene full sequence | sequence record 344456 | Addgene NGS Result
CCCGAGCTCAATAAAAGAGCCCACAACCCCTCACTCGGCGCGCCAGTCCTCCGATAGACTGCGTCGCCCG
GGTACCCGTATTCCCAATAAAGCCTCTTGCTGTTTGCATCCGAATCGTGGACTCGCTGATCCTTGGGAGG
GTCTCCTCAGATTGATTGACTGCCCACCTCGGGGGTCTTTCATTTGGAGGTTCCACCGAGATTTGGAGAC
CCCTGCCCAGGGACCACCGACCCCCCCGCCGGGAGGTAAGCTGGCCAGCGGTCGTTTCGTGTCTGTCTCT
GTCTTTGTGCGTGTTTGTGCCGGCATCTAATGTTTGCGCCTGCGTCTGTACTAGTTGGCTAACTAGATCT
GTATCTGGCGGTCCCGCGGAAGAACTGACGAGTTCGTATTCCCGGCCGCAGCCCCTGGGAGACGTCCCAG
CGGCCTCGGGGGCCCGTTTTGTGGCCCATTCTGTATCAGTTAACCTACCCGAGTCGGACTTTTTGGAGCT
CCGCCACTGTCCGAGGGGTACGTGGCTTTGTTGGGGGACGAGAGACAGAGACACTTCCCGCCCCCGTCTG
AATTTTTGCTTTCGGTTTTACGCCGAAACCGCGCCGCGCGTCTTGTCTGCTGCAGCATCGTTCTGTGTTG
TCTCTGTCTGACTGTGTTTCTGTATTTGTCTGAAAATTAGCTCGACAAAGTTAAGTAATAGTCCCTCTCT
CCAAGCTCACTTACAGGCGGCCGCCATGCTCTGTTGCATGAGGCGGACTAAGCAGGTGGAAAAAAACGAT
GAAGACCAAAAAATTATGGTGAGCAAGGGCGAGGAGCTGTTCACCGGGGTGGTGCCCATCCTGGTCGAGC
TGGACGGCGACGTAAACGGCCACAAGTTCAGCGTGTCCGGCGAGGGCGAGGGCGATGCCACCTACGGCAA
GCTGACCCTGAAGTTCATCTGCACCACCGGCAAGCTGCCCGTGCCCTGGCCCACCCTCGTGACCACCCTG
ACCTACGGCGTGCAGTGCTTCAGCCGCTACCCCGACCACATGAAGCAGCACGACTTCTTCAAGTCCGCCA
TGCCCGAAGGCTACGTCCAGGAGCGCACCATCTTCTTCAAGGACGACGGCAACTACAAGACCCGCGCCGA
GGTGAAGTTCGAGGGCGACACCCTGGTGAACCGCATCGAGCTGAAGGGCATCGACTTCAAGGAGGACGGC
AACATCCTGGGGCACAAGCTGGAGTACAACTACAACAGCCACAACGTCTATATCATGGCCGACAAGCAGA
AGAACGGCATCAAGGTGAACTTCAAGATCCGCCACAACATCGAGGACGGCAGCGTGCAGCTCGCCGACCA
CTACCAGCAGAACACCCCCATCGGCGACGGCCCCGTGCTGCTGCCCGACAACCACTACCTGAGCACCCAG
TCCGCCCTGAGCAAAGACCCCAACGAGAAGCGCGATCACATGGTCCTGCTGGAGTTCGTGACCGCCGCCG
GGATCACTCTCGGGTCATCATCAAGTGCTGTTAATACTCTTGTTGAGAGATGGAATGAAAAATACGCACA
AGCATACCCCAATGTCTCCGCTAAGATAGATTATGACGACGAAATGGGAAGTAGCAGTAGCGCAAAGGTT
CCACGCAATCAGGACTGGTTGTGAGAATTCGAGCATCTTACCGCCATTTATTCCCATATTTGTTCTGTTT
TTCTTGATTTGGGTATACATTTAAATGTTAATAAAACAAAATGGTGGGGCAATCATTTACATTTTATGGG
ATATGTAATTACTAGTTCAGGTGTATTGCCACAAGACAAACATGTTAAGAAACTTTCCCGTTATTTACGC
TCTGTTCCTGTTAATCAACCTCTGGATTACAAAATTTGTGAAAGATTGACTGATATTCTTAACTATGTTG
CTCCTTTTACGCTGTGTGGATATGCTGCTTTAATGCCTCTGTATCATGCTATTGCTTCCCGTACGGCTTT
CGTTTTCTCCTCCTTGTATAAATCCTGGTTGCTGTCTCTTTATGAGGAGTTGTGGCCCGTTGTCCGTCAA
CGTGGCGTGGTGTGCTCTGTGTTTGCTGACGCAACCCCCACTGGCTGGGGCATTGCCACCACCTGTCAAC
TCCTTTCTGGGACTTTCGCTTTCCCCCTCCCGATCGCCACGGCAGAACTCATCGCCGCCTGCCTTGCCCG
CTGCTGGACAGGGGCTAGGTTGCTGGGCACTGATAATTCCGTGGTGTTGTCGGGGAAGCTGACGTCCTTT
CCATGGCTGCTCGCCTGTGTTGCCAACTGGATCCTGCGCGGGACGTCCTTCTGCTACGTCCCTTCGGCTC
TCAATCCAGCGGACCTCCCTTCCCGAGGCCTTCTGCCGGTTCTGCGGCCTCTCCCGCGTCTTCGCTTTCG
GCCTCCGACGAGTCGGATCTCCCTTTGGGCCGCCTCCCCGCCTGTTTCGCCTCGGCGTCCGGTCCGTGTT
GCTTGGTCGTCACCTGTGCAGAATTGCGAACCATGGATTCCACCGTGAACTTTGTCTCCTGGCATGCAAA
TCGTCAACTTGGCATGCCAAGAATAATTCGGATCCAAGCTTAGGCCTGCTCGCTTTCTTGCTGTCCCATT
TCTATTAAAGGTTCCTTTGTTCCCTAAGTCCAACTACTAAACTGGGGGATATTATGAAGGGCCTTGAGCA
TCTGGATTCTGCCTAGCGCTAAGCTTAACACGAGCCATAGATAGAATAAAAGATTTTATTTAGTCTCCAG
AAAAAGGGGGGAATGAAAGACCCCACCTGTAGGTTTGGCAAGCTAGCTTAAGTAACGCCATTTTGCAAGG
CATGGAAAATACATAACTGAGAATAGAGAAGTTCAGATCAAGGTTAGGAACAGAGAGACAGCAGAATATG
GGCCAAACAGGATATCTGTGGTAAGCAGTTCCTGCCCCGGCTCAGGGCCAAGAACAGTTGGAACAGCAGA
ATATGGGCCAAACAGGATATCTGTGGTAAGCAGTTCCTGCCCCGGCTCAGGGCCAAGAACAGATGGTCCC
CAGATGCGGTCCCGCCCTCAGCAGTTTCTAGAGAACCATCAGATGTTTCCAGGGTGCCCCAAGGACCTGA
AATGACCCTGTGCCTTATTTGAACTAACCAATCAGTTCGCTTCTCGCTTCTGTTCGCGCGCTTCTGCTCC
CCGAGCTCAATAAAAGAGCCCACAACCCCTCACTCGGCGCGCCAGTCCTCCGATAGACTGCGTCGCCCGG
GTACCCGTGTTCTCAATAAACCCTCTTGCAGTTGCATCCGACTCGTGGTCTCGCTGTTCCTTGGGAGGGT
CTCCTCTGAGTGATTGACTGCCCACCTCGGGGGTCTTTCATTCTCGAGCAGCTTGGCGTAATCATGGTCA
TAGCTGTTTCCTGTGTGAAATTGTTATCCGCTCACAATTCCACACAACATACGAGCCGGAAGCATAAAGT
GTAAAGCCTGGGGTGCCTAATGAGTGAGCTAACTCACATTAATTGCGTTGCGCTCACTGCCCGCTTTCCA
GTCGGGAAACCTGTCGTGCCAGCTGCATTAATGAATCGGCCAACGCGCGGGGAGAGGCGGTTTGCGTATT
GGGCGCTCTTCCGCTCCCTCGCTCACTGACTCGCTGCGCTCGGTCGTTCGGCTGCGGCGAGCGGTATCAG
CTCACTCAAAGGCGGTAATACGGTTATCCACAGAATCAGGGGATAACGCAGGAAAGAACATGTGAGCAAA
AGGCCAGCAAAAGGCCAGGAACCGTAAAAAGGCCGCGTTGCTGGCGTTTTTCCATAGGCTCCGCCCCCCT
GACGAGCATCACAAAAATCGACGCTCAAGTCAGAGGTGGCGAAACCCGACAGGACTATAAAGATACCAGG
CGTTTCCCCCTGGAAGCTCCCTCGTGCGCTCTCCTGTTCCGACCCTGCCGCTTACCGGATACCTGTCCGC
CTTTCTCCCTTCGGGAAGCGTGGCGCTTTCTCATAGCTCACGCTGTAGGTATCTCAGTTCGGTGTAGGTC
GTTCGCTCCAAGCTGGGCTGTGTGCACGAACCCCCCGTTCAGCCCGACCGCTGCGCCTTATCCGGTAACT
ATCGTCTTGAGTCCAACCCGGTAAGACACGACTTATCGCCACTGGCAGCAGCCACTGGTAACAGGATTAG
CAGAGCGAGGTATGTAGGCGGTGCTACAGAGTTCTTGAAGTGGTGGCCTAACTACGGCTACACTAGAAGA
ACAGTATTTGGTATCTGCGCTCTGCTGAAGCCAGTTACCTTCGGAAAAAGAGTTGGTAGCTCTTGATCCG
GCAAACAAACCACCGCTGGTAGCGGTGGTTTTTTTGTTTGCAAGCAGCAGATTACGCGCAGAAAAAAAGG
ATCTCAAGAAGATCCTTTGATCTTTTCTACGGGGTCTGACGCTCAGTGGAACGAAAACTCACGTTAAGGG
ATTTTGGTCATGAGATTATCAAAAAGGATCTTCACCTAGATCCTTTTAAATTAAAAATGAAGTTTTAAAT
CAATCTAAAGTATATATGAGTAAACTTGGTCTGACAGTTACCAATGCTTAATCAGTGAGGCACCTATCTC
AGCGATCTGTCTATTTCGTTCATCCATAGTTGCCTGACTCCCCGTCGTGTAGATAACTACGATACGGGAG
GGCTTACCATCTGGCCCCAGTGCTGCAATGATACCGCGAGACCCACGCTCACCGGCTCCAGATTTATCAG
CAATAAACCAGCCAGCCGGAAGGGCCGAGCGCAGAAGTGGTCCTGCAACTTTATCCGCCTCCATCCAGTC
TATTAATTGTTGCCGGGAAGCTAGAGTAAGTAGTTCGCCAGTTAATAGTTTGCGCAACGTTGTTGCCATT
GCTACAGGCATCGTGGTGTCACGCTCGTCGTTTGGTATGGCTTCATTCAGCTCCGGTTCCCAACGATCAA
GGCGAGTTACATGATCCCCCATGTTGTGCAAAAAAGCGGTTAGCTCCTTCGGTCCTCCGATCGTTGTCAG
AAGTAAGTTGGCCGCAGTGTTATCACTCATGGTTATGGCAGCACTGCATAATTCTCTTACTGTCATGCCA
TCCGTAAGATGCTTTTCTGTGACTGGTGAGTACTCAACCAAGTCATTCTGAGAATAGTGTATGCGGCGAC
CGAGTTGCTCTTGCCCGGCGTCAATACGGGATAATACCGCGCCACATAGCAGAACTTTAAAAGTGCTCAT
CATTGGAAAACGTTCTTCGGGGCGAAAACTCTCAAGGATCTTACCGCTGTTGAGATCCAGTTCGATGTAA
CCCACTCGTGCACCCAACTGATCTTCAGCATCTTTTACTTTCACCAGCGTTTCTGGGTGAGCAAAAACAG
GAAGGCAAAATGCCGCAAAAAAGGGAATAAGGGCGACACGGAAATGTTGAATACTCATACTCTTCCTTTT
TCAATATTATTGAAGCATTTATCAGGGTTATTGTCTCATGAGCGGATACATATTTGAATGTATTTAGAAA
AATAAACAAATAGGGGTTCCGCGCACATTTCCCCGAAAAGTGCCACCTGACGTCTAAGAAACCATTATTA
TCATGACATTAACCTATAAAAATAGGCGTATCACGAGGCCCTTTCGTCTCGCGCGTTTCGGTGATGACGG
TGAAAACCTCTGACACATGCAGCTCCCGGAGACGGTCACAGCTTGTCTGTAAGCGGATGCCGGGAGCAGA
CAAGCCCGTCAGGGCGCGTCAGCGGGTGTTGGCGGGTGTCGGGGCTGGCTTAACTATGCGGCATCAGAGC
AGATTGTACTGAGAGTGCACCATATGCGGTGTGAAATACCGCACAGATGCGTAAGGAGAAAATACCGCAT
CAGGCGCCATTCGCCATTCAGGCTGCGCAACTGTTGGGAAGGGCGATCGGTGCGGGCCTCTTCGCTATTA
CGCCAGCTGGCGAAAGGGGGATGTGCTGCAAGGCGATTAAGTTGGGTAACGCCAGGGTTTTCCCAGTCAC
GACGTTGTAAAACGACGGCCAGTGAATTAGTACTCTAGCTTAAGTAACGCCATTTTGCAAGGCATGGAAA
ATACATAACTGAGAATAGAGAAGTTCAGATCAAGGTTAGGAACAGAGAGACAGCAGAATATGGGCCAAAC
AGGATATCTGTGGTAAGCAGTTCCTGCCCCGGCTCAGGGCCAAGAACAGTTGGAACAGCAGAATATGGGC
CAAACAGGATATCTGTGGTAAGCAGTTCCTGCCCCGGCTCAGGGCCAAGAACAGATGGTCCCCAGATGCG
GTCCCGCCCTCAGCAGTTTCTAGAGAACCATCAGATGTTTCCAGGGTGCCCCAAGGACCTGAAATGACCC
TGTGCCTTATTTGAACTAACCAATCAGTTCGCTTCTCGCTTCTGTTCGCGCGCTTCTGCTC
